>Addgene plasmid #157051 | pD649-HAsp-SDK1(Trunc1)-Fc(DAPA)-AviTag-6xHis | addgene full sequence | sequence record 383701 | Addgene NGS Result
TTTCAATATTATTGAAGCATTTATCAGGGTTATTGTCTCATGAGCGGATACATATTTGAATGTATTTAGA
AAAATAAACAAATAGGGGTCAGTGTTACAACCAATTAACCAATTCTGAACATTATCGCGAGCCCATTTAT
ACCTGAATATGGCTCATAACACCCCTTGCTCATGACCAAAATCCCTTAACGTGAGTTACGCGCGCGTCGT
TCCACTGAGCGTCAGACCCCGTAGAAAAGATCAAAGGATCTTCTTGAGATCCTTTTTTTCTGCGCGTAAT
CTGCTGCTTGCAAACAAAAAAACCACCGCTACCAGCGGTGGTTTGTTTGCCGGATCAAGAGCTACCAACT
CTTTTTCCGAAGGTAACTGGCTTCAGCAGAGCGCAGATACCAAATACTGTTCTTCTAGTGTAGCCGTAGT
TAGCCCACCACTTCAAGAACTCTGTAGCACCGCCTACATACCTCGCTCTGCTAATCCTGTTACCAGTGGC
TGCTGCCAGTGGCGATAAGTCGTGTCTTACCGGGTTGGACTCAAGACGATAGTTACCGGATAAGGCGCAG
CGGTCGGGCTGAACGGGGGGTTCGTGCACACAGCCCAGCTTGGAGCGAACGACCTACACCGAACTGAGAT
ACCTACAGCGTGAGCTATGAGAAAGCGCCACGCTTCCCGAAGGGAGAAAGGCGGACAGGTATCCGGTAAG
CGGCAGGGTCGGAACAGGAGAGCGCACGAGGGAGCTTCCAGGGGGAAACGCCTGGTATCTTTATAGTCCT
GTCGGGTTTCGCCACCTCTGACTTGAGCGTCGATTTTTGTGATGCTCGTCAGGGGGGCGGAGCCTATGGA
AAAACGCCAGCAACGCGGCCTTTTTACGGTTCCTGGCCTTTTGCTGGCCTTTTGCTCACATGTTCTTTCC
TGCGTTATCCCCTGATTCTGTGGATAACCGTATTACCGCCTTTGAGTGAGCTGATACCGCTCGCCGCAGC
CGAACGACCGAGCGCAGCGAGTCAGTGAGCGAGGAAGCGGAAGGCGAGAGTAGGGAACTGCCAGGCATCA
AACTAAGCAGAAGGCCCCTGACGGATGGCCTTTTTGCGTTTCTACAAACTCTTTCTGTGTTGTAAAACGA
CGGCCAGTCTTAAGCTCGGGCCCCCTGGGCGGTTCTGATAACGAGTAATCGTTAATCCGCAAATAACGTA
AAAACCCGCTTCGGCGGGTTTTTTTATGGGGGGAGTTTAGGGAAAGAGCATTTGTCAGAATATTTAAGGG
CGCCTGTCACTTTGCTTGATATATGAGAATTATTTAACCTTATAAATGAGAAAAAAGCAACGCACTTTAA
ATAAGATACGTTGCTTTTTCGATTGATGAACACCTATAATTAAACTATTCATCTATTATTTATGATTTTT
TGTATATACAATATTTCTAGTTTGTTAAAGAGAATTAAGAAAATAAATCTCGAAAATAATAAAGGGAAAA
TCAGTTTTTGATATCAAAATTATACATGTCAACGATAATACAAAATATAATACAAACTATAAGATGTTAT
CAGTATTTATTATCATTTAGAATAAATTTTGTGTCGCCCTTAATTGTGAGCGGATAACAATTACGAGCTT
CATGCACAGTGGCGTTGACTCAATATTGGCCATTAGCCATATTATTCATTGGTTATATAGCATAAATCAA
TATTGGCTATTGGCCATTGCATACGTTGTATCTATATCATAATATGTACATTTATATTGGCTCATGTCCA
ATATGACCGCCATGTTGGCATTGATTATTGACTAGTTATTAATAGTAATCAATTACGGGGTCATTAGTTC
ATAGCCCATATATGGAGTTCCGCGTTACATAACTTACGGTAAATGGCCCGCCTGGCTGACCGCCCAACGA
CCCCCGCCCATTGACGTCAATAATGACGTATGTTCCCATAGTAACGCCAATAGGGACTTTCCATTGACGT
CAATGGGTGGAGTATTTACGGTAAACTGCCCACTTGGCAGTACATCAAGTGTATCATATGCCAAGTACGC
CCCCTATTGACGTCAATGACGGTAAATGGCCCGCCTGGCATTATGCCCAGTACATGACCTTATGGGACTT
TCCTACTTGGCAGTACATCTACGTATTAGTCATCGCTATTACCATGGTGATGCGGTTTTGGCAGTACATC
AATGGGCGTGGATAGCGGTTTGACTCACGGGGATTTCCAAGTCTCCACCCCATTGACGTCAATGGGAGTT
TGTTTTGGCACCAAAATCAACGGGACTTTCCAAAATGTCGTAACAACTCCGCCCCATTGACGCAAATGGG
CGGTAGGCGTGTACGGTGGGAGGTCTATATAAGCAGAGCTCGTTTAGTGAACCGTCAGATCGCCTGGAGA
CGCCATCCACGCTGTTTTGACCTCCATAGAAGACACCGGGACCGATCCAGCCTCCGCGGCCGGGAACGGT
GCATTGGAACGCGGATTCCCCGTGCCAAGAGTGACGTAAGTACCGCCTATAGAGTCTATAGGCCCACCCC
CTTGGCTTCGTTAGAACGCGGCTACAATTAATACATAACCTTATGTATCATACACATACGATTTAGGTGA
CACTATAGAATAACATCCACTTTGCCTTTCTCTCCACAGGTGTCCACTCCCAGGTCCAACTGCACCTCGG
TTCTATCGAAAACGCGCCTGCTAGCGCCACCATGAAGACCATCATTGCCCTGAGCTACATCTTCTGCCTG
GTGTTCGCTGCGGCCGCCGGACCTGGTAGACCTAGAGGATCTCCTCCAGGCAGAGCCAGACCTTCTTTGG
CTCCTAGACCTGGACCTGAGCCTAGCAGACCAAGAGCCGCTCCTGAAACATCTGGCGGAGATACAGCTGG
CGCTGGAAGATGTGGTGGAAGAAGGGCCGCTAAACTCGGCCCTGGTAGAAGAGGATGGTGGGCTCTGCTT
GCCCTGCAGCTTCATCTGCTGAGAGCCCTGGCTCAGGATGACGTGGCCCCTTACTTTAAGACAGAGCCCG
GACTGCCCCAGATCCACCTGGAAGGCAATAGACTGGTGCTGACCTGTCTGGCCGAAGGCTCTTGGCCTCT
GGAATTCAAGTGGATGAGGGACGACAGCGAGCTGACCACCTACAGCAGCGAGTACAAGTACATCATCCCC
AGCCTGCAGAAGCTGGACGCCGGCTTTTACAGATGCGTCGTGCGGAATAGAATGGGCGCCCTGCTGCAGA
GAAAGTCTGAGGTGCAGGTCGCCTACATGGGCAGCTTTATGGACACCGACCAGAGAAAGACCGTGTCTCA
GGGCAGAGCCGCCATCCTGAATCTGCTGCCTATCACAAGCTACCCCAGACCTCAAGTGACCTGGTTCAGA
GAGGGCCACAAGATCATCCCTAGCAACCGGATCGCCATCACACTGGAAAACCAGCTCGTGATCCTGGCCA
CCACAACATCTGATGCTGGCGCCTATTACGTGCAGGCCGTGAACGAGAAGAACGGCGAGAACAAGACAAG
CCCCTTCATCCACCTGTCTATCGCCAGAGATGTGGGCACCCCTGAAACAATGGCCCCTACAATTGTGGTG
CCTCCTGGCAATAGAAGCGTGGTGGCCGGAAGCTCTGAGACAACCCTGGAATGTATCGCCAGCGCTAGAC
CCGTGGAAGATCTGAGCGTGACCTGGAAGAGAAACGGCGTGCGGATCACATCTGGCCTGCACAGTTTTGG
CAGACGGCTGACCATCAGCAACCCCACAAGTGCCGATACAGGCCCTTACGTGTGTGAAGCTGCTCTGCCA
GGATCTGCCTTTGAGCCTGCCAGAGCCACCGCCTTTCTGTTCATCATCGAGCCTCCATACTTCACCGCCG
AGCCTGAGAGCAGAATCAGCGCCGAAGTGGAAGAGACAGTGGATATCGGCTGTCAGGCCATGGGAGTGCC
TCTGCCTACTCTGCAGTGGTACAAGGACGCCATCAGCATCAGCAGACTGCAGAACCCCAGATACAAGGTG
CTGGCTTCTGGCGGCCTGAGAATCCAGAAGCTGAGGCCTGAGGACAGCGGCATCTTTCAGTGCTTCGCCT
CTAACGAAGGCGGCGAGATCCAGACACACACCTACCTGGACGTGACCAATATCGCCCCTGTGTTCACCCA
GAGGCCTGTGGATACAACCGTGACAGATGGCATGACCGCCATTCTGAGATGCGAAGTGTCTGGCGCCCCT
AAGCCTGCCATCACTTGGAAGAGAGAGAACCACATTCTGGCCAGCGGCTCCGTGCGCATCCCTAGATTCA
TGCTGCTGGAAAGCGGCGGACTGCAGATTGCCCCAGTGTTTATCCAGGATGCCGGCAACTACACCTGTTA
CGCCGCCAATACCGAGGGCAGCCTGAATGCCTCTGCAACCCTGACAGTGTGGAACCGGACATCCATTGTG
CACCCTCCAGAGGACCACGTCGTGATCAAGGGAACAACCGCTACACTGCACTGCGGCGCCACACACGATC
CTAGAGTGTCTCTGAGATACGTGTGGAAGAAAGACAACGTGGCCCTGACACCTAGCAGCACCAGCAGAAT
CGTGGTGGAAAAAGACGGCAGCCTGCTGATCTCTCAGACTTGGAGCGGCGACATCGGCGACTACTCTTGC
GAGATTGTGTCTGAAGGCGGCAACGACAGCCGGATGGCCAGACTGGAAGTGATCGAACTGCCTCACAGCC
CTCAGAACCTGCTGGTGTCTCCTAATAGCAGCCACTCTCACGCCGTGGTGCTGAGCTGGGTTCGACCTTT
TGACGGCAACAGCCCCATCCTGTACTACATCGTGGAACTGTCCGAGAACAACAGCCCTTGGAAAGTGCAC
CTGAGCAACGTGGGACCTGAGATGACAGGCGTGACAGTGTCTGGACTGACCCCTGCCAGAACCTACCAGT
TCAGAGTGTGCGCCGTGAATGAAGTCGGCAGAGGCCAGTACTCTGCCGAGACAAGTAGACTGATGCTGCC
CGAGGAACCTCCTAGCGCTCCTCCTAAGAATATCGTGGCCTCCGGCAGGACCAACCAGAGCATTATGGTT
CAGTGGCAGCCTCCACCTGAGACAGAGCACAATGGCGTGCTGAGAGGCTACATCCTGAGGTACAGACTGG
CTGGACTGCCTGGCGAGTACCAGCAGAGAAACATCACAAGCCCCGAAGTGAACTACTGCCTGGTCACCGA
CCTGATCATCTGGACCCAGTATGAGATCCAGGTGGCCGCCTATAATGGCGCCGGACTGGGAGTGTTTAGC
AGAGCCGTGACCGAGTATACACTGCAGGGCGTTCCAACCGCTCCTCCACAGAATGTGCAGACCGAAGCCG
TGAACAGCACCACCATCCAGTTTCTGTGGAACCCTCCACCTCAGCAGTTCATCAACGGCATCAACCAGGG
CTATAAGCTGCTGGCTTGGCCAGCCGATGCTCCTGAAGCTGTGACAGTGGTCACAATCGCCCCAGACTTT
CATGGCGTGCACCACGGACACATCACCAACCTGAAGAAGTTCACCGCCTACTTCACCAGCGTGCTGTGCT
TTACAACACCTGGCGACGGCCCTCCATCTACACCTCAGCTTGTGTGGACCCAAGAGGATAAGCCTGGCGC
CGTGGGACACCTGAGCTTTACCGAGATTCTGGACACCAGCCTGAAGGTGTCCTGGCAAGAGCCCCTGGAA
AAGAATGGCATCATCACCGGCTACCAGATCAGCTGGGAAGTGTACGGCAGAAACGACTCCAGACTGACCC
ACACACTGAATAGCACAACCCACGAGTACAAAATCCAGGGCCTGAGCAGCCTGACCACATACACAATTGA
TGTGGCCGCCGTGACAGCCGTTGGCACAGGACTGGTCACAAGCAGCACAATCTCTAGCGGCGTGCCACCA
GATTTGCCTGGCGCTCCTAGCAATCTCGTGATCAGCAACATCAGCCCCAGAAGCGCCACACTGCAGTTCA
GACCAGGCTACGATGGCAAGACCAGCATCTCCAGATGGATCGTGGAAGGCCAAGTGGGCGCCATTGGAGA
TGAGGAAGAGTGGGTCACCCTGTACGAGGAAGAGAACGAGCCTGACGCACAGATGCTGGAAATCCCCAAT
CTGACCCCTTACACACACTACCGGTTCCGGATGAAGCAAGTGAACATCGTGGGCCCATCTCCATACAGCC
CCAGCAGCAGAGTGATTCAGACTCTGCAGGCACCTCCAGATGTGGCCCCAACATCTGTGACCGTGCGGAC
AGCTTCCGAGACATCCCTGAGACTGAGATGGGTGCCACTGCCAGACAGCCAGTACAACGGCAATCCTGAG
AGCGTGGGCTACAGAATCAAGTACTGGCGGAGTGACCTGCAGTCTAGTGCCGTGGCTCAGGTGGTGTCTG
ACCGGCTGGAAAGAGAGTTCACCATCGAGGAACTGGAAGAATGGATGGAATACGAGCTGCAGATGCAGGC
CTTCAATGCCGTTGGAGCTGGACCTTGGAGCGAGGTTGTGCGGGGCAGAACAAGAGAAAGCGTGCCATCT
GCCGCTCCAGAGAATGTTTCTGCTGAGGCCGTGTCTAGCACCCAGATCCTGCTGACATGGACCTCCGTGC
CAGAGCAGGACCAGAATGGACTGATCCTGGGCTACAAGATCCTGTTCAGAGCCAAGGATCTCGACCCCGA
GCCTAGATCTCACATCGTGCGGGGAAATCACACCCAGTCTGCTCTGCTGGCCGGACTGAGAAAGTTCGTG
CTGTATGAGCTGCAGGTCCTGGCCTTTACCAGAATCGGCAATGGGGTGCCAAGCACACCCCTGATTCTGG
AAAGAACAAAGGACGACGCCCCTGGACCTCCTGTCAGACTGGTTTTTCCTGAAGTGCGGCTGACCTCTGT
GCGCATTGTGTGGCAACCACCAGAGGAACCCAACGGAATCATCCTGGGATATCAGATCGCCTACCGGCTG
GCCTCTAGCAGCCCTCACACATTCACAACAGTGGAAGTGGGAGCCACCGTGCGGCAGTTTACAGCTACAG
ATCTGGCCCCTGAGTCCGCCTACATCTTCAGACTGAGCGCCAAGACTAGACAAGGCTGGGGCGAACCTCT
GGAAGCCACAGTGATCACCACCGAGAAGAGAGAAAGGCCCGCTCCACCTAGAGAGCTGCTGGTTCCTCAG
GCTGAAGTGACCGCCAGATCTCTGAGACTCCAGTGGGTTCCAGGCTCTGATGGCGCCTCTCCTATCCGGT
ACTTTACCATGCAAGTGCGCGAGCTGCCAAGAGGCGAGTGGCAGACATACAGCAGCAGCATCTCTCACGA
GGCCACAGCCTGTGTGGTGGACAGACTGAGGCCTTTCACCAGCTACAAGCTGCGGCTGAAGGCCACCAAC
GATATCGGCGATAGCGACTTCAGCAGCGAAACCGAGGCTGTGACTACCCTGCAGGATGTTCCTGGCGAAC
CACCTGGCTCTGTGTCCGCCACACCTCACACAACAAGCTCCGTTCTGATCCAATGGCAGCCACCTAGGGA
CGAGTCTCTGAACGGCCTGCTCCAGGGATACAGAATCTACTACCGCGAGCTGGAATATGAGGCCGGCAGC
GGAACAGAGGCTAAGACCCTGAAGAACCCTATCGCTCTGCACGCCGAACTGACAGCCCAGTCCAGCTTTA
AGACCGTGAATAGCAGCTCCACCAGCACCATGTGCGAACTGACCCATCTGAAGAAATATCGGCGCTACGA
AGTGATCATGACGGCCTACAACATCATCGGCGAGAGCCCAGCCTCTGCTCCTGTGGAAGTGTTTGTGGGA
GAAGCTGCCCCTGCCATGGCTCCTCAGAATGTCCAAGTGACACCTCTGACTGCCAGCCAGCTCGAAGTTA
CATGGGACCCACCTCCACCAGAAAGCCAGAACGGAAACATTCAGGGGTACAAGATCTACTATTGGGAAGC
CGACTCTCAGAACGAGACAGAGAAGATGAAGGTGCTGTTTCTGCCCGAGCCTGTCGTGCGCCTGAAGAAT
CTGACCAGCCACACAAAGTACCTGGTGTCTATCAGCGCCTTCAACGCTGCAGGCGACGGACCTAAGTCTG
ATCCTCAGCAGGGAAGAACACACCAAGCAGCCCCAGGCGCTCCAAGCTTTCTGGCCTTTTCTGAGATCAC
CAGCACTACCCTCAACGTGTCCTGGGGAGAACCAGCCGCCGCTAATGGCATTCTGCAGGGATATAGAGTG
GTGTACGAGCCTCTGGCTCCAGTGCAAGGCGTGTCCAAAGTGGTCACCGTGGAAGTCCGCGGCAATTGGC
AGAGATGGCTGAAAGTGCGGGATCTGACCAAGGGCGTGACCTACTTCTTTCGGGTGCAAGCCAGGACCAT
CACATACGGACCAGAACTGCAGGCCAACATCACAGCCGGACCAGCTGAGGGTTCTCCTGGAAGCCCTAGG
GATGTGCTGGTTACAAAGAGCGCCTCTGAGCTGACCCTGCAATGGACAGAAGGACACTCCGGCGATACCC
CTACCACAGGCTATGTGATTGAGGCCAGACCTAGCGACGAAGGACTGTGGGACATGTTCGTGAAGGACAT
CCCACGCAGCGCCACCTCTTACACCCTGAGCCTGGATAAGCTGAGACAGGGCGTCACATACGAATTCAGA
GTGGTGGCTGTGAACGAGGCCGGCTACGGCGAACCTTCTAATCCTGGCGCGCCGGGCGGCGACAAGACCC
ACACCTGCCCCCCCTGCCCAGCTCCAGAACTGCTGGGAGGGCCTTCCGTGTTCCTGTTCCCCCCCAAGCC
CAAGGACACCCTGATGATCAGCAGGACCCCCGAGGTGACCTGCGTGGTGGTGGCCGTGTCCCACGAGGAC
CCAGAGGTGAAGTTCAACTGGTACGTGGACGGCGTGGAGGTGCACAACGCCAAGACCAAGCCCAGAGAGG
AGCAGTACAACAGCACCTACAGGGTGGTGTCCGTGCTGACCGTGCTGCACCAGGACTGGCTGAACGGCAA
AGAATACAAGTGCAAAGTCTCCAACAAGGCCCTGGCTGCCCCAATCGAAAAGACAATCAGCAAGGCCAAG
GGCCAGCCACGGGAGCCCCAGGTGTACACCCTGCCCCCCAGCCGGGAGGAGATGACCAAGAACCAGGTGT
CCCTGACCTGTCTGGTGAAGGGCTTCTACCCCAGCGATATCGCCGTGGAGTGGGAGAGCAACGGCCAGCC
CGAGAACAACTACAAGACCACCCCCCCAGTGCTGGACAGCGACGGCAGCTTCTTCCTGTACAGCAAGCTG
ACCGTGGACAAGTCCAGGTGGCAGCAGGGCAACGTGTTCAGCTGCAGCGTGATGCACGAGGCCCTGCACA
ACCACTACACCCAGAAGTCCCTGAGCCTGAGCCCCGGCGGCAGCGGTCTTAATGATATTTTCGAGGCTCA
GAAGATTGAGTGGCATGAACACCACCACCATCACCACTAAGGCCGGCCTGTAGTCACTGGCACAACGCGT
TACCCGGTAAGCCAATCGGGTATACACGGTCGTCATACTGCAGACAGGGTTCTTCTACTTTGCAAGATAG
TCTTGAGTAGTAAAATAAATAGATAGAGAAAATCAGCCTCGACTGTGCCTTCTAGTTGCCAGCCATCTGT
TGTTTGCCCCTCCCCCGTGCCTTCCTTGACCCTGGAAGGTGCCACTCCCACTGTCCTTTCCTAATAAAAT
GAGGAAATTGCATCACAACACTCAACCCTATCTCGGTCTATTCTTTTGATTTATAAGGGATTTTGCCGAT
TTCGGCCTATTGGTTAAAAAATGAGCTGATTTAACAAAAATTTAACGCGAATTAATTCTGTGGAATGTGT
GTCAGTTAGGGTGTGGAAAGTCCCCAGGCTCCCCAGCAGGCAGAAGTATGCAAAGCATGCATCTCAATTA
GTCAGCAACCAGGTGTGGAAAGTCCCCAGGCTCCCCAGCAGGCAGAAGTATGCAAAGCATGCATCTCAAT
TAGTCAGCAACCATAGTCCCGCCCCTAACTCCGCCCATCCCGCCCCTAACTCCGCCCAGTTCCGCCCATT
CTCCGCCCCATGGCTGACTAATTTTTTTTATTTATGCAGAGGCCGAGGCCGCCTCTGCCTCTGAGCTATT
CCAGAAGTAGTGAGGAGGCTTTTTTGGAGGCCTAGGCTTTTGCAAAAAGCTCCCGGGAGCTTGTATATCC
ATTTTCGGATCTGATCAGCACGTGTTGACAATTAATCATCGGCATAGTATATCGGCATAGTATAATACGA
CAAGGTGAGGAACTAAACCATGACCGAGTACAAGCCCACGGTGCGCCTCGCCACCCGCGACGACGTCCCC
AGGGCCGTACGCACCCTCGCCGCCGCGTTCGCCGACTACCCCGCCACGCGCCACACCGTCGATCCGGACC
GCCACATCGAGCGGGTCACCGAGCTGCAAGAACTCTTCCTCACGCGCGTCGGGCTCGACATCGGCAAGGT
GTGGGTCGCGGACGACGGCGCCGCGGTGGCGGTCTGGACCACGCCGGAGAGCGTCGAAGCGGGGGCGGTG
TTCGCCGAGATCGGCCCGCGCATGGCCGAGTTGAGCGGTTCCCGGCTGGCCGCGCAGCAACAGATGGAAG
GCCTCCTGGCGCCGCACCGGCCCAAGGAGCCCGCGTGGTTCCTGGCCACCGTCGGCGTCTCGCCCGACCA
CCAGGGCAAGGGTCTGGGCAGCGCCGTCGTGCTCCCCGGAGTGGAGGCGGCCGAGCGCGCCGGGGTGCCC
GCCTTCCTGGAGACATCCGCGCCCCGCAACCTCCCCTTCTACGAGCGGCTCGGCTTCACCGTCACCGCCG
ACGTCGAGGTGCCCGAAGGACCGCGCACCTGGTGCATGACCCGCAAGCCCGGTGCCTGACACGTGCTACG
AGATTTCGATTCCACCGCCGCCTTCTATGAAAGGTTGGGCTTCGGAATCGTTTTCCGGGACGCCGGCTGG
ATGATCCTCCAGCGCGGGGATCTCATGCTGGAGTTCTTCGCCCACCCCAACTTGTTTATTGCAGCTTATA
ATGGTTACAAATAAAGCAATAGCATCACAAATTTCACAAATAAAGCATTTTTTTCACTGCATTCTAGTTG
TGGTTTGTCCAAACTCATCAATGTATCTTATCATGTCTGTATACCGTCGACCTCTAGCTAGAGCTTGGCG
TAATCATGGTCATTACCAATGCTTAATCAGTGAGGCACCTATCTCAGCGATCTGTCTATTTCGTTCATCC
ATAGTTGCCTGACTCCCCGTCGTGTAGATAACTACGATACGGGAGGGCTTACCATCTGGCCCCAGCGCTG
CGATGATACCGCGAGAACCACGCTCACCGGCTCCGGATTTATCAGCAATAAACCAGCCAGCCGGAAGGGC
CGAGCGCAGAAGTGGTCCTGCAACTTTATCCGCCTCCATCCAGTCTATTAATTGTTGCCGGGAAGCTAGA
GTAAGTAGTTCGCCAGTTAATAGTTTGCGCAACGTTGTTGCCATCGCTACAGGCATCGTGGTGTCACGCT
CGTCGTTTGGTATGGCTTCATTCAGCTCCGGTTCCCAACGATCAAGGCGAGTTACATGATCCCCCATGTT
GTGCAAAAAAGCGGTTAGCTCCTTCGGTCCTCCGATCGTTGTCAGAAGTAAGTTGGCCGCAGTGTTATCA
CTCATGGTTATGGCAGCACTGCATAATTCTCTTACTGTCATGCCATCCGTAAGATGCTTTTCTGTGACTG
GTGAGTACTCAACCAAGTCATTCTGAGAATAGTGTATGCGGCGACCGAGTTGCTCTTGCCCGGCGTCAAT
ACGGGATAATACCGCGCCACATAGCAGAACTTTAAAAGTGCTCATCATTGGAAAACGTTCTTCGGGGCGA
AAACTCTCAAGGATCTTACCGCTGTTGAGATCCAGTTCGATGTAACCCACTCGTGCACCCAACTGATCTT
CAGCATCTTTTACTTTCACCAGCGTTTCTGGGTGAGCAAAAACAGGAAGGCAAAATGCCGCAAAAAAGGG
AATAAGGGCGACACGGAAATGTTGAATACTCATATTCTTCCTT
Features (pLannotate 1.2.2; 21 found; start..end, strand, type, name):
    119..143     -  CDS            KanR (fragment): aminoglycoside phosphotransferase; aph(3')-Ia; confers resistance to kanamycin
    254..842     +  rep_origin     ori: high-copy-number ColE1/pMB1/pBR322/pUC origin of replication
   1067..1084    +  terminator     rrnB T2 terminator (fragment): transcription terminator T2 from the E. coli rrnB gene
   1109..1128    -  CDS            lacZα (fragment): LacZα fragment of β-galactosidase; lacZ fragment
   1582..1602    +  protein_bind   lac operator (fragment): The lac repressor binds to the lac operator to inhibit transcription in E. coli. This inhibition can be relieved by adding lactose or isopropyl-β-D-thiogalactopyranoside (IPTG). lac repressor encoded by lacI
   1843..2146    +  enhancer       CMV enhancer: human cytomegalovirus immediate early enhancer
   2147..2350    +  promoter       CMV promoter: human cytomegalovirus (CMV) immediate early promoter
   2486..2529    +  intron         CMV intron (fragment): modified intron A from human cytomegalovirus
   2581..2599    +  promoter       SP6 promoter: promoter for bacteriophage SP6 RNA polymerase
   2603..2640    +  CDS            IgH signal sequence (fragment): signal sequence from the mouse immunoglobulin heavy chain variable region
   2746..8655    +  CDS            Sdk1 (fragment): SDK1_MOUSE - Experimental evidence at protein level: Swiss-Prot protein existence level 1. Adhesion molecule that promotes lamina-specific synaptic connections in the retina. Expressed in specific subsets of interneurons and retinal ganglion cells (RGCs) and promotes synaptic connectivity via homophilic interactions. From Mus musculus (Mouse).
   8539..9348    +  CDS            IGHG4 (fragment): IGHG4_HUMAN - Experimental evidence at protein level: Swiss-Prot protein existence level 1. Constant region of immunoglobulin heavy chains. Immunoglobulins, also known as antibodies, are membrane-bound or secreted glycoproteins produced by B lymphocytes. In the recognition phase of humoral immunity, the membrane-bound immunoglobulins serve as receptors which, upon binding of a specific antigen, trigger the clonal expansion and differentiation of B lymphocytes into immunoglobulins- secreting plasma cells. Secreted immunoglobulins mediate the effector phase of humoral immunity, which results in
   9563..9674    +  polyA_signal   bGH poly(A) signal: bovine growth hormone polyadenylation signal
   9675..9783    +  rep_origin     f1 ori (fragment): f1 bacteriophage origin of replication; arrow indicates direction of (+) strand synthesis
   9797..10126   +  promoter       SV40 promoter: SV40 enhancer and early promoter
  10174..10221   +  promoter       EM7 promoter: synthetic bacterial promoter&nbsp
  10240..10839   +  CDS            PuroR (fragment): puromycin N-acetyltransferase; pac from Streptomyces; confers resistance to puromycin
  10849..10974   +  CDS            ble (fragment): BLE_KLEPN - Experimental evidence at protein level: Swiss-Prot protein existence level 1. Binding protein with a strong affinity to the bleomycin family of antibiotics. Binds to CL990; an antimitotic-antibiotic compound. From Klebsiella pneumoniae.
  10969..11090   +  polyA_signal   SV40 poly(A) signal: SV40 polyadenylation signal
  11143..12003   -  CDS            AmpR: β-lactamase; bla; confers resistance to ampicillin, carbenicillin, and related antibiotics
  12006..89      -  promoter       AmpR promoter (fragment) (across the origin): bla
