[The description below was written by a language model from this plasmid's Addgene catalogue record and pLannotate feature annotations shown in this document.]
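Description:
pD649-HAsp-SDK1(Trunc1)-Fc(DAPA)-AviTag-6xHis is a roughly 12 kb mammalian expression plasmid built on the pD649 backbone for producing a secreted, tagged portion of the extracellular domain of human SDK1 (sidekick cell adhesion molecule 1). In bacteria it is maintained at high copy through a ColE1/pUC-type origin and selected with ampicillin via the bla gene. The feature table also shows an SV40 early promoter/EM7 promoter cassette driving a puromycin N-acetyltransferase gene followed by an SV40 polyadenylation signal, which could support selection in mammalian cells, although the record does not describe that use. Short annotated fragments of KanR, lacZα, ble, f1 ori and the lac operator appear to be backbone remnants or chance matches rather than functional elements.

Expression is driven by the CMV immediate-early enhancer and promoter, followed by a fragment of CMV intron A and an SP6 promoter, which also serves as a sequencing primer site. The open reading frame begins with a secretion signal: the name indicates a haemagglutinin signal peptide (HAsp), while the automated annotation partially matches this region to an IgH signal sequence. The approximately 5.9 kb truncated SDK1 ectodomain insert follows, cloned between retained NotI and AscI sites. The annotation tool labels it by homology to mouse Sdk1, but the catalogue entry gives the species as human. It is fused at the C terminus to a human IgG Fc carrying the D265A and P329A (DAPA) substitutions, generally used to reduce Fc effector binding, then an AviTag for site-specific biotinylation and a 6xHis tag for purification, ending at a bGH polyadenylation signal.

The plasmid belongs to a collection used to map interactions among human immunoglobulin-superfamily cell-surface proteins. The depositor notes that some members may carry an IS4-like transposase insertion upstream of the CMV promoter.
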