Addgene plasmid #157051: pD649-HAsp-SDK1(Trunc1)-Fc(DAPA)-AviTag-6xHis
Purpose: Mammalian expression of cell-surface protein partial extracellular domain fused to Fc(DAPA)-Avi-6xHis. Protein is secreted from cells.
Depositing lab: Chris Garcia. Depositing organization: Stanford University. Publication: A Human IgSF Cell-Surface Interactome Reveals a Complex Network of Protein-Protein Interactions. Wojtowicz WM, Vielmetter J, Fernandes RA, Siepe DH, Eastman CL, Chisholm GB, Cox S, Klock H, Anderson PW, Rue SM, Miller JJ, Glaser SM, Bragstad ML, Vance J, Lam AW, Lesley SA, Zinn K, Garcia KC. Cell. 2020 Aug 20;182(4):1027-1043.e17. doi: 10.1016/j.cell.2020.07.025. PubMed 32822567.
Backbone
  Vector backbone: pD649
  Backbone size w/o insert (bp): 6106
  Vector type: Mammalian Expression
Growth in bacteria
  Bacterial resistance: Ampicillin, 100 μg/mL
  Growth temperature: 37°C
  Growth strain: DH5alpha
  Copy number: High Copy
Gene/Insert
  Gene/Insert name: SDK1
  Species: H. sapiens (human)
  Insert size (bp): 5907
  Mutation: Fc region of human IgG contains D265A and P329A mutations (DAPA)
  Entrez Gene: SDK1
  Promoter: CMV/SP6
  Tag / fusion protein: Fc(DAPA)-AviTag-6xHis (C terminal on backbone)
  Cloning method: Restriction Enzyme; 5′ cloning site GCGGCCGC (not destroyed); 3′ cloning site GGCGCGCC (not destroyed)
  Sequencing primers: 5′ ATTTAGGTGACACTATAG; 3′ CACGTACCAGTTGAACTTCACC
Resource information
  A portion of this plasmid was derived from a plasmid made by: synthesis by ThermoFisher
Terms and licenses: Academic/Nonprofit Terms; Industry Terms: Not Available to Industry
Depositor comments: Some plasmids in this collection may have an IS4-like element ISVsa5 family transposase upstream of the CMV promoter.
How to cite: pD649-HAsp-SDK1(Trunc1)-Fc(DAPA)-AviTag-6xHis was a gift from Chris Garcia (Addgene plasmid # 157051 ; http://n2t.net/addgene:157051 ; RRID:Addgene_157051)
