>Addgene plasmid #157051 | pD649-HAsp-SDK1(Trunc1)-Fc(DAPA)-AviTag-6xHis | depositor partial sequence | sequence record 303212 | insert (extracellular domain truncation)
GGACCTGGTAGACCTAGAGGATCTCCTCCAGGCAGAGCCAGACCTTCTTTGGCTCCTAGACCTGGACCTG
AGCCTAGCAGACCAAGAGCCGCTCCTGAAACATCTGGCGGAGATACAGCTGGCGCTGGAAGATGTGGTGG
AAGAAGGGCCGCTAAACTCGGCCCTGGTAGAAGAGGATGGTGGGCTCTGCTTGCCCTGCAGCTTCATCTG
CTGAGAGCCCTGGCTCAGGATGACGTGGCCCCTTACTTTAAGACAGAGCCCGGACTGCCCCAGATCCACC
TGGAAGGCAATAGACTGGTGCTGACCTGTCTGGCCGAAGGCTCTTGGCCTCTGGAATTCAAGTGGATGAG
GGACGACAGCGAGCTGACCACCTACAGCAGCGAGTACAAGTACATCATCCCCAGCCTGCAGAAGCTGGAC
GCCGGCTTTTACAGATGCGTCGTGCGGAATAGAATGGGCGCCCTGCTGCAGAGAAAGTCTGAGGTGCAGG
TCGCCTACATGGGCAGCTTTATGGACACCGACCAGAGAAAGACCGTGTCTCAGGGCAGAGCCGCCATCCT
GAATCTGCTGCCTATCACAAGCTACCCCAGACCTCAAGTGACCTGGTTCAGAGAGGGCCACAAGATCATC
CCTAGCAACCGGATCGCCATCACACTGGAAAACCAGCTCGTGATCCTGGCCACCACAACATCTGATGCTG
GCGCCTATTACGTGCAGGCCGTGAACGAGAAGAACGGCGAGAACAAGACAAGCCCCTTCATCCACCTGTC
TATCGCCAGAGATGTGGGCACCCCTGAAACAATGGCCCCTACAATTGTGGTGCCTCCTGGCAATAGAAGC
GTGGTGGCCGGAAGCTCTGAGACAACCCTGGAATGTATCGCCAGCGCTAGACCCGTGGAAGATCTGAGCG
TGACCTGGAAGAGAAACGGCGTGCGGATCACATCTGGCCTGCACAGTTTTGGCAGACGGCTGACCATCAG
CAACCCCACAAGTGCCGATACAGGCCCTTACGTGTGTGAAGCTGCTCTGCCAGGATCTGCCTTTGAGCCT
GCCAGAGCCACCGCCTTTCTGTTCATCATCGAGCCTCCATACTTCACCGCCGAGCCTGAGAGCAGAATCA
GCGCCGAAGTGGAAGAGACAGTGGATATCGGCTGTCAGGCCATGGGAGTGCCTCTGCCTACTCTGCAGTG
GTACAAGGACGCCATCAGCATCAGCAGACTGCAGAACCCCAGATACAAGGTGCTGGCTTCTGGCGGCCTG
AGAATCCAGAAGCTGAGGCCTGAGGACAGCGGCATCTTTCAGTGCTTCGCCTCTAACGAAGGCGGCGAGA
TCCAGACACACACCTACCTGGACGTGACCAATATCGCCCCTGTGTTCACCCAGAGGCCTGTGGATACAAC
CGTGACAGATGGCATGACCGCCATTCTGAGATGCGAAGTGTCTGGCGCCCCTAAGCCTGCCATCACTTGG
AAGAGAGAGAACCACATTCTGGCCAGCGGCTCCGTGCGCATCCCTAGATTCATGCTGCTGGAAAGCGGCG
GACTGCAGATTGCCCCAGTGTTTATCCAGGATGCCGGCAACTACACCTGTTACGCCGCCAATACCGAGGG
CAGCCTGAATGCCTCTGCAACCCTGACAGTGTGGAACCGGACATCCATTGTGCACCCTCCAGAGGACCAC
GTCGTGATCAAGGGAACAACCGCTACACTGCACTGCGGCGCCACACACGATCCTAGAGTGTCTCTGAGAT
ACGTGTGGAAGAAAGACAACGTGGCCCTGACACCTAGCAGCACCAGCAGAATCGTGGTGGAAAAAGACGG
CAGCCTGCTGATCTCTCAGACTTGGAGCGGCGACATCGGCGACTACTCTTGCGAGATTGTGTCTGAAGGC
GGCAACGACAGCCGGATGGCCAGACTGGAAGTGATCGAACTGCCTCACAGCCCTCAGAACCTGCTGGTGT
CTCCTAATAGCAGCCACTCTCACGCCGTGGTGCTGAGCTGGGTTCGACCTTTTGACGGCAACAGCCCCAT
CCTGTACTACATCGTGGAACTGTCCGAGAACAACAGCCCTTGGAAAGTGCACCTGAGCAACGTGGGACCT
GAGATGACAGGCGTGACAGTGTCTGGACTGACCCCTGCCAGAACCTACCAGTTCAGAGTGTGCGCCGTGA
ATGAAGTCGGCAGAGGCCAGTACTCTGCCGAGACAAGTAGACTGATGCTGCCCGAGGAACCTCCTAGCGC
TCCTCCTAAGAATATCGTGGCCTCCGGCAGGACCAACCAGAGCATTATGGTTCAGTGGCAGCCTCCACCT
GAGACAGAGCACAATGGCGTGCTGAGAGGCTACATCCTGAGGTACAGACTGGCTGGACTGCCTGGCGAGT
ACCAGCAGAGAAACATCACAAGCCCCGAAGTGAACTACTGCCTGGTCACCGACCTGATCATCTGGACCCA
GTATGAGATCCAGGTGGCCGCCTATAATGGCGCCGGACTGGGAGTGTTTAGCAGAGCCGTGACCGAGTAT
ACACTGCAGGGCGTTCCAACCGCTCCTCCACAGAATGTGCAGACCGAAGCCGTGAACAGCACCACCATCC
AGTTTCTGTGGAACCCTCCACCTCAGCAGTTCATCAACGGCATCAACCAGGGCTATAAGCTGCTGGCTTG
GCCAGCCGATGCTCCTGAAGCTGTGACAGTGGTCACAATCGCCCCAGACTTTCATGGCGTGCACCACGGA
CACATCACCAACCTGAAGAAGTTCACCGCCTACTTCACCAGCGTGCTGTGCTTTACAACACCTGGCGACG
GCCCTCCATCTACACCTCAGCTTGTGTGGACCCAAGAGGATAAGCCTGGCGCCGTGGGACACCTGAGCTT
TACCGAGATTCTGGACACCAGCCTGAAGGTGTCCTGGCAAGAGCCCCTGGAAAAGAATGGCATCATCACC
GGCTACCAGATCAGCTGGGAAGTGTACGGCAGAAACGACTCCAGACTGACCCACACACTGAATAGCACAA
CCCACGAGTACAAAATCCAGGGCCTGAGCAGCCTGACCACATACACAATTGATGTGGCCGCCGTGACAGC
CGTTGGCACAGGACTGGTCACAAGCAGCACAATCTCTAGCGGCGTGCCACCAGATTTGCCTGGCGCTCCT
AGCAATCTCGTGATCAGCAACATCAGCCCCAGAAGCGCCACACTGCAGTTCAGACCAGGCTACGATGGCA
AGACCAGCATCTCCAGATGGATCGTGGAAGGCCAAGTGGGCGCCATTGGAGATGAGGAAGAGTGGGTCAC
CCTGTACGAGGAAGAGAACGAGCCTGACGCACAGATGCTGGAAATCCCCAATCTGACCCCTTACACACAC
TACCGGTTCCGGATGAAGCAAGTGAACATCGTGGGCCCATCTCCATACAGCCCCAGCAGCAGAGTGATTC
AGACTCTGCAGGCACCTCCAGATGTGGCCCCAACATCTGTGACCGTGCGGACAGCTTCCGAGACATCCCT
GAGACTGAGATGGGTGCCACTGCCAGACAGCCAGTACAACGGCAATCCTGAGAGCGTGGGCTACAGAATC
AAGTACTGGCGGAGTGACCTGCAGTCTAGTGCCGTGGCTCAGGTGGTGTCTGACCGGCTGGAAAGAGAGT
TCACCATCGAGGAACTGGAAGAATGGATGGAATACGAGCTGCAGATGCAGGCCTTCAATGCCGTTGGAGC
TGGACCTTGGAGCGAGGTTGTGCGGGGCAGAACAAGAGAAAGCGTGCCATCTGCCGCTCCAGAGAATGTT
TCTGCTGAGGCCGTGTCTAGCACCCAGATCCTGCTGACATGGACCTCCGTGCCAGAGCAGGACCAGAATG
GACTGATCCTGGGCTACAAGATCCTGTTCAGAGCCAAGGATCTCGACCCCGAGCCTAGATCTCACATCGT
GCGGGGAAATCACACCCAGTCTGCTCTGCTGGCCGGACTGAGAAAGTTCGTGCTGTATGAGCTGCAGGTC
CTGGCCTTTACCAGAATCGGCAATGGGGTGCCAAGCACACCCCTGATTCTGGAAAGAACAAAGGACGACG
CCCCTGGACCTCCTGTCAGACTGGTTTTTCCTGAAGTGCGGCTGACCTCTGTGCGCATTGTGTGGCAACC
ACCAGAGGAACCCAACGGAATCATCCTGGGATATCAGATCGCCTACCGGCTGGCCTCTAGCAGCCCTCAC
ACATTCACAACAGTGGAAGTGGGAGCCACCGTGCGGCAGTTTACAGCTACAGATCTGGCCCCTGAGTCCG
CCTACATCTTCAGACTGAGCGCCAAGACTAGACAAGGCTGGGGCGAACCTCTGGAAGCCACAGTGATCAC
CACCGAGAAGAGAGAAAGGCCCGCTCCACCTAGAGAGCTGCTGGTTCCTCAGGCTGAAGTGACCGCCAGA
TCTCTGAGACTCCAGTGGGTTCCAGGCTCTGATGGCGCCTCTCCTATCCGGTACTTTACCATGCAAGTGC
GCGAGCTGCCAAGAGGCGAGTGGCAGACATACAGCAGCAGCATCTCTCACGAGGCCACAGCCTGTGTGGT
GGACAGACTGAGGCCTTTCACCAGCTACAAGCTGCGGCTGAAGGCCACCAACGATATCGGCGATAGCGAC
TTCAGCAGCGAAACCGAGGCTGTGACTACCCTGCAGGATGTTCCTGGCGAACCACCTGGCTCTGTGTCCG
CCACACCTCACACAACAAGCTCCGTTCTGATCCAATGGCAGCCACCTAGGGACGAGTCTCTGAACGGCCT
GCTCCAGGGATACAGAATCTACTACCGCGAGCTGGAATATGAGGCCGGCAGCGGAACAGAGGCTAAGACC
CTGAAGAACCCTATCGCTCTGCACGCCGAACTGACAGCCCAGTCCAGCTTTAAGACCGTGAATAGCAGCT
CCACCAGCACCATGTGCGAACTGACCCATCTGAAGAAATATCGGCGCTACGAAGTGATCATGACGGCCTA
CAACATCATCGGCGAGAGCCCAGCCTCTGCTCCTGTGGAAGTGTTTGTGGGAGAAGCTGCCCCTGCCATG
GCTCCTCAGAATGTCCAAGTGACACCTCTGACTGCCAGCCAGCTCGAAGTTACATGGGACCCACCTCCAC
CAGAAAGCCAGAACGGAAACATTCAGGGGTACAAGATCTACTATTGGGAAGCCGACTCTCAGAACGAGAC
AGAGAAGATGAAGGTGCTGTTTCTGCCCGAGCCTGTCGTGCGCCTGAAGAATCTGACCAGCCACACAAAG
TACCTGGTGTCTATCAGCGCCTTCAACGCTGCAGGCGACGGACCTAAGTCTGATCCTCAGCAGGGAAGAA
CACACCAAGCAGCCCCAGGCGCTCCAAGCTTTCTGGCCTTTTCTGAGATCACCAGCACTACCCTCAACGT
GTCCTGGGGAGAACCAGCCGCCGCTAATGGCATTCTGCAGGGATATAGAGTGGTGTACGAGCCTCTGGCT
CCAGTGCAAGGCGTGTCCAAAGTGGTCACCGTGGAAGTCCGCGGCAATTGGCAGAGATGGCTGAAAGTGC
GGGATCTGACCAAGGGCGTGACCTACTTCTTTCGGGTGCAAGCCAGGACCATCACATACGGACCAGAACT
GCAGGCCAACATCACAGCCGGACCAGCTGAGGGTTCTCCTGGAAGCCCTAGGGATGTGCTGGTTACAAAG
AGCGCCTCTGAGCTGACCCTGCAATGGACAGAAGGACACTCCGGCGATACCCCTACCACAGGCTATGTGA
TTGAGGCCAGACCTAGCGACGAAGGACTGTGGGACATGTTCGTGAAGGACATCCCACGCAGCGCCACCTC
TTACACCCTGAGCCTGGATAAGCTGAGACAGGGCGTCACATACGAATTCAGAGTGGTGGCTGTGAACGAG
GCCGGCTACGGCGAACCTTCTAATCCT
